Addgene plasmid #223374: pYPQAT02
Purpose: T-DNA vector for SpCas9 mediated mutagenesis for plants; NGG PAM; Cas9 was driven by ZmUbi1 and the sgRNA was driven by AtU3 promoter; BASTA for plants selection.
Depositing lab: Yiping Qi. Depositing organization: University of Maryland, College Park. Publication: A comprehensive all-in-one CRISPR toolbox for large-scale screens in plants. Cheng Y, Li G, Qi A, Mandlik R, Pan C, Wang D, Ge S, Qi Y. Plant Cell. 2025 Apr 9:koaf081. doi: 10.1093/plcell/koaf081. PubMed 40202185.
Backbone
  Vector backbone: pYPQ166
  Vector type: Plant Expression, CRISPR
  Selectable markers: Basta
Growth in bacteria
  Bacterial resistance: Kanamycin, 50 μg/mL
  Growth temperature: 37°C
  Growth strain: DH5alpha
  Copy number: High Copy
Gene/Insert
  Gene/Insert name: ZmUbi-SpCas9-AtU3-gRNA scaffold
  Tag / fusion protein: NLS; 3x FLAG
Terms and licenses: Academic/Nonprofit Terms; Industry Terms: Not Available to Industry
How to cite: pYPQAT02 was a gift from Yiping Qi (Addgene plasmid # 223374 ; http://n2t.net/addgene:223374 ; RRID:Addgene_223374)
