[The description below was written by a language model from this plasmid's Addgene catalogue record and pLannotate feature annotations shown in this document.]
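Description:
pYPQAT02 is a 16.9 kb binary T-DNA vector for SpCas9-mediated targeted mutagenesis in plants, delivered by Agrobacterium and belonging to an all-in-one CRISPR toolbox intended for large-scale plant screens. The catalogue lists pYPQ166 as its backbone. Outside the T-DNA borders, the annotated features are those of a typical binary plasmid. A high-copy ColE1/pUC-type origin with a bom site supports propagation in E. coli. The pVS1 oriV, RepA and StaA functions provide replication and stable maintenance in Agrobacterium. An aphA-3-type KanR gene gives kanamycin selection in bacteria.

Between the nopaline-type right and left border repeats lie three units. The maize polyubiquitin (ZmUbi1) promoter drives Streptococcus pyogenes Cas9, which recognises NGG PAMs, and transcription ends at the pea rbcS-E9 terminator. The record lists NLS and 3xFLAG tags on Cas9, and the annotation picks up a FLAG fragment just upstream of the coding sequence. Next is the guide RNA unit, which the record says is driven by the Arabidopsis U3 promoter. That promoter is not itself annotated in the feature table, but the SpCas9 gRNA scaffold is. Immediately upstream of the scaffold sits a lac promoter/lacZα fragment block with T7 and T3 promoters. This may be a replaceable cassette at the spacer cloning position, although the record does not state that. The attB1, attB5 and attB2 sites flanking the Cas9 and guide units are remnants of multisite Gateway assembly. The third unit is a CaMV 35S-derived promoter with duplicated enhancer driving bar (phosphinothricin acetyltransferase), followed by the CaMV poly(A) signal. It confers Basta (glufosinate) resistance for selecting transformed plants.
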