Features (pLannotate 1.2.2; 38 found; start..end, strand, type, name):
    142..2137    +  promoter       Ubi promoter: maize polyubiquitin gene promoter
   2180..2204    +  protein_bind   attB1: mutant version of attB; recombination site for the Gateway® BP reaction BP Clonase™
   2268..2287    +  CDS            2xFLAG (fragment): two tandem FLAG® epitope tags
   2343..6443    +  CDS            cas9: CAS9_STRP1 - Also known as csn1 From Streptococcus pyogenes serotype M1.
   6501..7124    +  terminator     E9 terminator: terminator and polyadenylation signal from the pea rbcS-E9 gene
   7166..7186    +  protein_bind   attB5: mutant version of attB; core recombination site for the Gateway® BP reaction BP Clonase™
   7557..7575    -  rep_origin     f1 ori (fragment): f1 bacteriophage origin of replication; arrow indicates direction of (+) strand synthesis
   7580..7735    -  CDS            lacZα (fragment): LacZα fragment of β-galactosidase; lacZ fragment
   7743..7761    +  promoter       T7 promoter: promoter for bacteriophage T7 RNA polymerase
   7770..7793    -  misc_feature   MCS (fragment): pBluescript multiple cloning site
   7809..7827    -  promoter       T3 promoter: promoter for bacteriophage T3 RNA polymerase
   7870..7892    -  protein_bind   lac operator (fragment): The lac repressor binds to the lac operator to inhibit transcription in E. coli. This inhibition can be relieved by adding lactose or isopropyl-β-D-thiogalactopyranoside (IPTG). lac repressor encoded by lacI
   7896..7926    -  promoter       lac promoter: promoter for the E. coli lac operon
   7941..7962    -  protein_bind   CAP binding site: CAP binding activates transcription in the presence of cAMP. E. coli catabolite activator protein
   8004..8079    +  misc_RNA       gRNA scaffold: guide RNA scaffold for the Streptococcus pyogenes CRISPR/Cas9 system
   8282..8306    -  protein_bind   attB2: mutant version of attB; recombination site for the Gateway® BP reaction BP Clonase™
   8324..8359    -  misc_feature   MCS (fragment): pBluescript multiple cloning site
   8396..8418    -  protein_bind   lac operator (fragment): The lac repressor binds to the lac operator to inhibit transcription in E. coli. This inhibition can be relieved by adding lactose or isopropyl-β-D-thiogalactopyranoside (IPTG). lac repressor encoded by lacI
   8422..8452    -  promoter       lac promoter: promoter for the E. coli lac operon
   8467..8488    -  protein_bind   CAP binding site: CAP binding activates transcription in the presence of cAMP. E. coli catabolite activator protein
   8601..8689    -  CDS            lacI (fragment): lac repressor; lacI; The lac repressor binds to the lac operator to inhibit transcription in E. coli. This inhibition can be relieved by adding lactose or isopropyl-β-D-thiogalactopyranoside (IPTG).
   8779..9156    +  promoter       CaMV 35S promoter (enhanced) (fragment): cauliflower mosaic virus 35S promoter with a duplicated enhancer region
   9257..9430    +  promoter       35SPPDK promoter (fragment): hybrid promoter consisting of the cauliflower mosaic virus 35S enhancer fused to the maize C4PPDK basal promoter (Yoo et al., 2007)
   9429..9475    +  promoter       minimal CaMV 35S promoter: minimal 35S promoter from cauliflower mosaic virus
   9528..10076   +  CDS            bar: PAT_STRHY - Experimental evidence at protein level: Swiss-Prot protein existence level 1. Inactivates phosphinothricin (PPT) by transfer of an acetyl group from acetyl CoA. Can also acetylate demethylphosphinothricin but not PTT or glutamate. This enzyme is an effector of phosphinothricin tripeptide (PTT or bialaphos) resistance. From Streptomyces hygroscopicus. Introduced by genetic manipulation and expressed in glufosinate-tolerant maize by Dekalb Genetics.
  10086..10260   +  polyA_signal   CaMV poly(A) signal: cauliflower mosaic virus polyadenylation signal
  10338..10362   -  misc_feature   LB T-DNA repeat: left border repeat from nopaline C58 T-DNA
  10787..11581   +  CDS            KanR: aminoglycoside phosphotransferase; aphA-3; confers resistance to kanamycin
  11668..12256   +  rep_origin     ori: high-copy-number ColE1/pMB1/pBR322/pUC origin of replication
  12442..12582   -  misc_feature   bom: basis of mobility region from pBR322
  12684..12723   -  CDS            rop (fragment): Rop protein, which maintains plasmids at low copy number; rop
  12926..13120   -  rep_origin     pVS1 oriV: origin of replication for the Pseudomonas plasmid pVS1 (Heeb et al., 2000)
  13186..14259   -  CDS            pVS1 RepA: replication protein from the Pseudomonas plasmid pVS1 (Heeb et al., 2000)
  14688..15317   -  CDS            pVS1 StaA: stability protein from the Pseudomonas plasmid pVS1 (Heeb et al., 2000)
  15877..16278   -  CDS            Y4CG_SINFN (fragment): Protein inferred from homology: Swiss-Prot protein existence level 3. From Sinorhizobium fredii (strain NBRC 101917 / NGR234).
  16618..16642   -  misc_feature   RB T-DNA repeat: right border repeat from nopaline C58 T-DNA
  16708..16862   -  CDS            lacZα (fragment): LacZα fragment of β-galactosidase; lacZ fragment
  16862..127     -  CDS            lacZα (fragment) (across the origin): LacZα fragment of β-galactosidase; lacZ fragment
>Addgene plasmid #223374 | pYPQAT02 | addgene full sequence | sequence record 452305 | Addgene NGS Result
GAAGGGCGATCGGTGCGGGCCTCTTCGCTATTACGCCAGCTGGCGAAAGGGGGATGTGCTGCAAGGCGAT
TAAGTTGGGTAACGCCAGGGTTTTCCCAGTCACGACGTTGTAAAACGACGGCCAGTGCCAAGCTTGCATG
CCTGCAGTGCAGCGTGACCCGGTCGTGCCCCTCTCTAGAGATAATGAGCATTGCATGTCTAAGTTATAAA
AAATTACCACATATTTTTTTTGTCACACTTGTTTGAAGTGCAGTTTATCTATCTTTATACATATATTTAA
ACTTTACTCTACGAATAATATAATCTATAGTACTACAATAATATCAGTGTTTTAGAGAATCATATAAATG
AACAGTTAGACATGGTCTAAAGGACAATTGAGTATTTTGACAACAGGACTCTACAGTTTTATCTTTTTAG
TGTGCATGTGTTCTCCTTTTTTTTTGCAAATAGCTTCACCTATATAATACTTCATCCATTTTATTAGTAC
ATCCATTTAGGGTTTAGGGTTAATGGTTTTTATAGACTAATTTTTTTAGTACATCTATTTTATTCTATTT
TAGCCTCTAAATTAAGAAAACTAAAACTCTATTTTAGTTTTTTTATTTAATAATTTAGATATAAAATAGA
ATAAAATAAAGTGACTAAAAATTAAACAAATACCCTTTAAGAAATTAAAAAAACTAAGGAAACATTTTTC
TTGTTTCGAGTAGATAATGCCAGCCTGTTAAACGCCGTCGACGAGTCTAACGGACACCAACCAGCGAACC
AGCAGCGTCGCGTCGGGCCAAGCGAAGCAGACGGCACGGCATCTCTGTCGCTGCCTCTGGACCCCTCTCG
AGAGTTCCGCTCCACCGTTGGACTTGCTCCGCTGTCGGCATCCAGAAATTGCGTGGCGGAGCGGCAGACG
TGAGCCGGCACGGCAGGCGGCCTCCTCCTCCTCTCACGGCACCGGCAGCTACGGGGGATTCCTTTCCCAC
CGCTCCTTCGCTTTCCCTTCCTCGCCCGCCGTAATAAATAGACACCCCCTCCACACCCTCTTTCCCCAAC
CTCGTGTTGTTCGGAGCGCACACACACACAACCAGATCTCCCCCAAATCCACCCGTCGGCACCTCCGCTT
CAAGGTACGCCGCTCGTCCTCCCCCCCCCCCCTCTCTACCTTCTCTAGATCGGCGTTCCGGTCCATGGTT
AGGGCCCGGTAGTTCTACTTCTGTTCATGTTTGTGTTAGATCCGTGTTTGTGTTAGATCCGTGCTGCTAG
CGTTCGTACACGGATGCGACCTGTACGTCAGACACGTTCTGATTGCTAACTTGCCAGTGTTTCTCTTTGG
GGAATCCTGGGATGGCTCTAGCCGTTCCGCAGACGGGATCGATTTCATGATTTTTTTTGTTTCGTTGCAT
AGGGTTTGGTTTGCCCTTTTCCTTTATTTCAATATATGCCGTGCACTTGTTTGTCGGGTCATCTTTTCAT
GCTTTTTTTTGTCTTGGTTGTGATGATGTGGTCTGGTTGGGCGGTCGTTCTAGATCGGAGTAGAATTAAT
TCTGTTTCAAACTACCTGGTGGATTTATTAATTTTGGATCTGTATGTGTGTGCCATACATATTCATAGTT
ACGAATTGAAGATGATGGATGGAAATATCGATCTAGGATAGGTATACATGTTGATGCGGGTTTTACTGAT
GCATATACAGAGATGCTTTTTGTTCGCTTGGTTGTGATGATGTGGTGTGGTTGGGCGGTCGTTCATTCGT
TCTAGATCGGAGTAGAATACTGTTTCAAACTACCTGGTGTATTTATTAATTTTGGAACTGTATGTGTGTG
TCATACATCTTCATAGTTACGAGTTTAAGATGGATGGAAATATCGATCTAGGATAGGTATACATGTTGAT
GTGGGTTTTACTGATGCATATACATGATGGCATATGCAGCATCTATTCATATGCTCTAACCTTGAGTACC
TATCTATTATAATAAACAAGTATGTTTTATAATTATTTTGATCTTGATATACTTGGATGATGGCATATGC
AGCAGCTATATGTGGATTTTTTTAGCCCTGCCTTCATACGCTATTTATTTGCTTGGTACTGTTTCTTTTG
TCGATGCTCACCCTGTTGTTTGGTGTTACTTCTGCAGGTCGACTCTAGAGGATCCCCTCGAGGCGCGCCA
AGCTATCAAACAAGTTTGTACAAAAAAGCAGGCTCCGAATTCGCCCTTCACCATGGATTACAAGGACCAC
GACGGGGATTACAAGGACCACGACATTGATTACAAGGATGATGATGACAAGATGGCTCCGAAGAAGAAGA
GGAAGGTTGGCATCCACGGGGTGCCAGCTGCTGACAAGAAGTACTCGATCGGCCTCGATATTGGGACTAA
CTCTGTTGGCTGGGCCGTGATCACCGACGAGTACAAGGTGCCCTCAAAGAAGTTCAAGGTCCTGGGCAAC
ACCGATCGGCATTCCATCAAGAAGAATCTCATTGGCGCTCTCCTGTTCGACAGCGGCGAGACGGCTGAGG
CTACGCGGCTCAAGCGCACCGCCCGCAGGCGGTACACGCGCAGGAAGAATCGCATCTGCTACCTGCAGGA
GATTTTCTCCAACGAGATGGCGAAGGTTGACGATTCTTTCTTCCACAGGCTGGAGGAGTCATTCCTCGTG
GAGGAGGATAAGAAGCACGAGCGGCATCCAATCTTCGGCAACATTGTCGACGAGGTTGCCTACCACGAGA
AGTACCCTACGATCTACCATCTGCGGAAGAAGCTCGTGGACTCCACAGATAAGGCGGACCTCCGCCTGAT
CTACCTCGCTCTGGCCCACATGATTAAGTTCAGGGGCCATTTCCTGATCGAGGGGGATCTCAACCCGGAC
AATAGCGATGTTGACAAGCTGTTCATCCAGCTCGTGCAGACGTACAACCAGCTCTTCGAGGAGAACCCCA
TTAATGCGTCAGGCGTCGACGCGAAGGCTATCCTGTCCGCTAGGCTCTCGAAGTCTCGGCGCCTCGAGAA
CCTGATCGCCCAGCTGCCGGGCGAGAAGAAGAACGGCCTGTTCGGGAATCTCATTGCGCTCAGCCTGGGG
CTCACGCCCAACTTCAAGTCGAATTTCGATCTCGCTGAGGACGCCAAGCTGCAGCTCTCCAAGGACACAT
ACGACGATGACCTGGATAACCTCCTGGCCCAGATCGGCGATCAGTACGCGGACCTGTTCCTCGCTGCCAA
GAATCTGTCGGACGCCATCCTCCTGTCTGATATTCTCAGGGTGAACACCGAGATTACGAAGGCTCCGCTC
TCAGCCTCCATGATCAAGCGCTACGACGAGCACCATCAGGATCTGACCCTCCTGAAGGCGCTGGTCAGGC
AGCAGCTCCCCGAGAAGTACAAGGAGATCTTCTTCGATCAGTCGAAGAACGGCTACGCTGGGTACATTGA
CGGCGGGGCCTCTCAGGAGGAGTTCTACAAGTTCATCAAGCCGATTCTGGAGAAGATGGACGGCACGGAG
GAGCTGCTGGTGAAGCTCAATCGCGAGGACCTCCTGAGGAAGCAGCGGACATTCGATAACGGCAGCATCC
CACACCAGATTCATCTCGGGGAGCTGCACGCTATCCTGAGGAGGCAGGAGGACTTCTACCCTTTCCTCAA
GGATAACCGCGAGAAGATCGAGAAGATTCTGACTTTCAGGATCCCGTACTACGTCGGCCCACTCGCTAGG
GGCAACTCCCGCTTCGCTTGGATGACCCGCAAGTCAGAGGAGACGATCACGCCGTGGAACTTCGAGGAGG
TGGTCGACAAGGGCGCTAGCGCTCAGTCGTTCATCGAGAGGATGACGAATTTCGACAAGAACCTGCCAAA
TGAGAAGGTGCTCCCTAAGCACTCGCTCCTGTACGAGTACTTCACAGTCTACAACGAGCTGACTAAGGTG
AAGTATGTGACCGAGGGCATGAGGAAGCCGGCTTTCCTGTCTGGGGAGCAGAAGAAGGCCATCGTGGACC
TCCTGTTCAAGACCAACCGGAAGGTCACGGTTAAGCAGCTCAAGGAGGACTACTTCAAGAAGATTGAGTG
CTTCGATTCGGTCGAGATCTCTGGCGTTGAGGACCGCTTCAACGCCTCCCTGGGGACCTACCACGATCTC
CTGAAGATCATTAAGGATAAGGACTTCCTGGACAACGAGGAGAATGAGGATATCCTCGAGGACATTGTGC
TGACACTCACTCTGTTCGAGGACCGGGAGATGATCGAGGAGCGCCTGAAGACTTACGCCCATCTCTTCGA
TGACAAGGTCATGAAGCAGCTCAAGAGGAGGAGGTACACCGGCTGGGGGAGGCTGAGCAGGAAGCTCATC
AACGGCATTCGGGACAAGCAGTCCGGGAAGACGATCCTCGACTTCCTGAAGAGCGATGGCTTCGCGAACC
GCAATTTCATGCAGCTGATTCACGATGACAGCCTCACATTCAAGGAGGATATCCAGAAGGCTCAGGTGAG
CGGCCAGGGGGACTCGCTGCACGAGCATATCGCGAACCTCGCTGGCTCGCCAGCTATCAAGAAGGGGATT
CTGCAGACCGTGAAGGTTGTGGACGAGCTGGTGAAGGTCATGGGCAGGCACAAGCCTGAGAACATCGTCA
TTGAGATGGCCCGGGAGAATCAGACCACGCAGAAGGGCCAGAAGAACTCACGCGAGAGGATGAAGAGGAT
CGAGGAGGGCATTAAGGAGCTGGGGTCCCAGATCCTCAAGGAGCACCCGGTGGAGAACACGCAGCTGCAG
AATGAGAAGCTCTACCTGTACTACCTCCAGAATGGCCGCGATATGTATGTGGACCAGGAGCTGGATATTA
ACAGGCTCAGCGATTACGACGTCGATCATATCGTTCCACAGTCATTCCTGAAGGATGACTCCATTGACAA
CAAGGTCCTCACCAGGTCGGACAAGAACCGGGGCAAGTCTGATAATGTTCCTTCAGAGGAGGTCGTTAAG
AAGATGAAGAACTACTGGCGCCAGCTCCTGAATGCCAAGCTGATCACGCAGCGGAAGTTCGATAACCTCA
CAAAGGCTGAGAGGGGCGGGCTCTCTGAGCTGGACAAGGCGGGCTTCATCAAGAGGCAGCTGGTCGAGAC
ACGGCAGATCACTAAGCACGTTGCGCAGATTCTCGACTCACGGATGAACACTAAGTACGATGAGAATGAC
AAGCTGATCCGCGAGGTGAAGGTCATCACCCTGAAGTCAAAGCTCGTCTCCGACTTCAGGAAGGATTTCC
AGTTCTACAAGGTTCGGGAGATCAACAATTACCACCATGCCCATGACGCGTACCTGAACGCGGTGGTCGG
CACAGCTCTGATCAAGAAGTACCCAAAGCTCGAGAGCGAGTTCGTGTACGGGGACTACAAGGTTTACGAT
GTGAGGAAGATGATCGCCAAGTCGGAGCAGGAGATTGGCAAGGCTACCGCCAAGTACTTCTTCTACTCTA
ACATTATGAATTTCTTCAAGACAGAGATCACTCTGGCCAATGGCGAGATCCGGAAGCGCCCCCTCATCGA
GACGAACGGCGAGACGGGGGAGATCGTGTGGGACAAGGGCAGGGATTTCGCGACCGTCAGGAAGGTTCTC
TCCATGCCACAAGTGAATATCGTCAAGAAGACAGAGGTCCAGACTGGCGGGTTCTCTAAGGAGTCAATTC
TGCCTAAGCGGAACAGCGACAAGCTCATCGCCCGCAAGAAGGACTGGGATCCGAAGAAGTACGGCGGGTT
CGACAGCCCCACTGTGGCCTACTCGGTCCTGGTTGTGGCGAAGGTTGAGAAGGGCAAGTCCAAGAAGCTC
AAGAGCGTGAAGGAGCTGCTGGGGATCACGATTATGGAGCGCTCCAGCTTCGAGAAGAACCCGATCGATT
TCCTGGAGGCGAAGGGCTACAAGGAGGTGAAGAAGGACCTGATCATTAAGCTCCCCAAGTACTCACTCTT
CGAGCTGGAGAACGGCAGGAAGCGGATGCTGGCTTCCGCTGGCGAGCTGCAGAAGGGGAACGAGCTGGCT
CTGCCGTCCAAGTATGTGAACTTCCTCTACCTGGCCTCCCACTACGAGAAGCTCAAGGGCAGCCCCGAGG
ACAACGAGCAGAAGCAGCTGTTCGTCGAGCAGCACAAGCATTACCTCGACGAGATCATTGAGCAGATTTC
CGAGTTCTCCAAGCGCGTGATCCTGGCCGACGCGAATCTGGATAAGGTCCTCTCCGCGTACAACAAGCAC
CGCGACAAGCCAATCAGGGAGCAGGCTGAGAATATCATTCATCTCTTCACCCTGACGAACCTCGGCGCCC
CTGCTGCTTTCAAGTACTTCGACACAACTATCGATCGCAAGAGGTACACAAGCACTAAGGAGGTCCTGGA
CGCGACCCTCATCCACCAGTCGATTACCGGCCTCTACGAGACGCGCATCGACCTGTCTCAGCTCGGGGGC
GACAAGCGGCCAGCGGCGACGAAGAAGGCGGGGCAGGCGAAGAAGAAGAAGTGAGCTCAGAGCTTTCGTT
CGTATCATCGGTTTCGACAACGTTCGTCAAGTTCAATGCATCAGTTTCATTGCGCACACACCAGAATCCT
ACTGAGTTTGAGTATTATGGCATTGGGAAAACTGTTTTTCTTGTACCATTTGTTGTGCTTGTAATTTACT
GTGTTTTTTATTCGGTTTTCGCTATCGAACTGTGAAATGGAAATGGATGGAGAAGAGTTAATGAATGATA
TGGTCCTTTTGTTCATTCTCAAATTAATATTATTTGTTTTTTCTCTTATTTGTTGTGTGTTGAATTTGAA
ATTATAAGAGATATGCAAACATTTTGTTTTGAGTAAAAATGTGTCAAATCGTGGCCTCTAATGACCGAAG
TTAATATGAGGAGTAAAACACTTGTAGTTGTACCATTATGCTTATTCACTAGGCAACAAATATATTTTCA
GACCTAGAAAAGCTGCAAATGTTACTGAATACAAGTATGTCCTCTTGTGTTTTAGACATTTATGAACTTT
CCTTTATGTAATTTTCCAGAATCCTTGTCAGATTCTAATCATTGCTTTATAATTATAGTTATACTCATGG
ATTTGTAGTTGAGTATGAAAATATTTTTTAATGCATTTTATGACTTGCCAATTGTTCCGGAACTCTAGAT
AAGCTTACCGGAAAGGGCGAATTCGCAACTTTGTATACAAAAGTTGCCCCATGGCGTTCCCTCTAGATAA
CGCAGGATCCTATTTACTTTAAATTTTTCTTATGGCTCAGCCTGTGATGGATAACTGAATCAAACAAATG
GCGTCTGGGTTTAAGAACATCTGTTTTGGCTATGTTGGACGAAACAAGTGAACTTTTAGGATCAACTTCC
GTTTATATACGGAGCTTATATCGAGCAATAAGATAAGTGGGCTTTTTATGTAATTTAATGGGCTATCGTC
CATATATTCACTAATACCCATGCCCAGTACCCATGTATGCGTTTCATATAAGCTCCTAATTTCTCCCACA
TCGCTCAAATCTAAACAAATCTTGTTGTATATATAACACTGAGGGAGCACCATTGGTCAGAGACCGGCGC
CGCTACAGGGCGCGTCCCATTCGCCATTCAGGCTGCGCAACTGTTGGGAAGGGCGATCGGTGCGGGCCTC
TTCGCTATTACGCCAGCTGGCGAAAGGGGGATGTGCTGCAAGGCGATTAAGTTGGGTAACGCCAGGGTTT
TCCCAGTCACGACGTTGTAAAACGACGGCCAGTGAGCGCGCGTAATACGACTCACTATAGGGCGAATTGG
GTACCGGGCCCCCCCTCGAGGTCCTCCAGCTTTTGTTCCCTTTAGTGAGGGTTAATTGCGCGCTTGGCGT
AATCATGGTCATAGCTGTTTCCTGTGTGAAATTGTTATCCGCTCACAATTCCACACAACATACGAGCCGG
AAGCATAAAGTGTAAAGCCTGGGGTGCCTAATGAGTGAGCTAACTCACATTAATTGCGTTGCGCTCACTG
CCCGCTTTCCACCGGTGGTCTCTGTTTTAGAGCTAGAAATAGCAAGTTAAAATAAGGCTAGTCCGTTATC
AACTTGAAAAAGTGGCACCGAGTCGGTGCTTTTTTTTCCCTTTCCTTTTTTCTTTTTTTTGCCATAAACT
TAAATTTGTATATCGATCATTGTAGATATTGAAAACCTAGAACAAACCAACATCCATGTGAATGTCTTTC
ATGACTGATTTAGAGATAATTCTTGAATTTTGGAACTAGAATCTATAATGAGCCTAAATTAAAACATTGT
GAACTAGTAAGGGCGAATTCGACCCAGCTTTCTTGTACAAAGTGGTTCGATAATTCTTAATTAACTAGTT
CTAGAGCGGCCGCCACCGCGGTGGAGCTCGAATTCGTAATCATGTCATAGCTGTTTCCTGTGTGAAATTG
TTATCCGCTCACAATTCCACACAACATACGAGCCGGAAGCATAAAGTGTAAAGCCTGGGGTGCCTAATGA
GTGAGCTAACTCACATTAATTGCGTTGCGCNNNNNNNNNNNNNNNNNNNNNNNNNNNNNNNNNNNNNNNN
NNNNNNNNNNNNNNNNNNNNNNNNNNNNNNNNNNNNNNNNNNNNNNNNNNNNNNNNNNNNTCACTGCCCG
CTTTCCAGTCGGGAAACCTGTCGTGCCAGCTGCATTAATGAATCGGCCAACGCGCGGGGAGAGGCGGTTT
GCGTATTGGCTAGAGCAGCTTGCCAACATGGTGGAGCACGACACTCTCGTCTACTCCAAGAATATCAAAG
ATACAGTCTCAGAAGACCAAAGGGCTATTGAGACTTTTCAACAAAGGGTAATATCGGGAAACCTCCTCGG
ATTCCATTGCCCAGCTATCTGTCACTTCATCAAAAGGACAGTAGAAAAGGAAGGTGGCACCTACAAATGC
CATCATTGCGATAAAGGAAAGGCTATCGTTCAAGATGCCTCTGCCGACAGTGGTCCCAAAGATGGACCCC
CACCCACGAGGAGCATCGTGGAAAAAGAAGACGTTCCAACCACGTCTTCAAAGCAAGTGGATTGATGTGA
ACATGGTGGAGCACGACACTCTCGTCTACTCCAAGAATATCAAAGATACAGTCTCAGAAGACCAAAGGGC
TATTGAGACTTTTCAACAAAGGGTAATATCGGGAAACCTCCTCGGATTCCATTGCCNNNNNNNNNNNNNN
NNNNNNNNNNNNNNNNNNNNNNNNNNNNNNNNNNNNNNNNNNNNNNNNNNNNNNNNNNNNNNNNNNNNNN
NNNNNNNNNNNNNNNNAAGGAAAGGCTATCGTTCAAGATGCCTCTGCCGACAGTGGTCCCAAAGATGGAC
CCCCACCCACGAGGAGCATCGTGGAAAAAGAAGACGTTCCAACCACGTCTTCAAAGCAAGTGGATTGATG
TGATATCTCCACTGACGTAAGGGATGACGCACAATCCCACTATCCTTCGCAAGACCCTTCCTCTATATAA
GGAAGTTCATTTCATTTGGAGAGGACACGCTGAAATCACCAGTCTCTCTCTACAAATCTATCTCTCTCGA
GTCTACCATGAGCCCAGAACGACGCCCGGCCGACATCCGCCGTGCCACCGAGGCGGACATGCCGGCGGTC
TGCACCATCGTCAACCACTACATCGAGACAAGCACGGTCAACTTCCGTACCGAGCCGCAGGAACCGCAGG
AGTGGACGGACGACCTCGTCCGTCTGCGGGAGCGCTATCCCTGGCTCGTCGCCGAGGTGGACGGCGAGGT
CGCCGGCATCGCCTACGCGGGCCCCTGGAAGGCACGCAACGCCTACGACTGGACGGCCGAGTCGACCGTG
TACGTCTCCCCCCGCCACCAGCGGACGGGACTGGGCTCCACGCTCTACACCCACCTGCTGAAGTCCCTGG
AGGCACAGGGCTTCAAGAGCGTGGTCGCTGTCATCGGGCTGCCCAACGACCCGAGCGTGCGCATGCACGA
GGCGCTCGGATATGCCCCCCGCGGCATGCTGCGGGCGGCCGGCTTCAAGCACGGGAACTGGCATGACGTG
GGTTTCTGGCAGCTGGACTTCAGCCTGCCGGTACCGCCCCGTCCGGTCCTGCCCGTCACCGAGATTTGAC
TCGAGTTTCTCCATAATAATGTGTGAGTAGTTCCCAGATAAGGGAATTAGGGTTCCTATAGGGTTTCGCT
CATGTGTTGAGCATATAAGAAACCCTTAGTATGTATTTGTATTTGTAAAATACTTCTATCAATAAAATTT
CTAATTCCTAAAACCAAAATCCAGTACTAAAATCCAGATCCCCCGAATTAATTCGGCGTTAATTCAGTAC
ATTAAAAACGTCCGCAATGTGTTATTAAGTTGTCTAAGCGTCAATTTGTTTACACCACAATATATCCTGC
CACCAGCCAGCCAACAGCTCCCCGACCGGCAGCTCGGCACAAAATCACCACTCGATACAGGCAGCCCATC
AGTCCGGGACGGCGTCAGCGGGAGAGCCGTTGTAAGGCGGCAGACTTTGCTCATGTTACCGATGCTATTC
GGAAGAACGGCAACTAAGCTGCCGGGTTTGAAACACGGATGATCTCGCGGAGGGTAGCATGTTGATTGTA
ACGATGACAGAGCGTTGCTGCCTGTGATCACCGCGGTTTCAAAATCGGCTCCGTCGATACTATGTTATAC
GCCAACTTTGAAAACAACTTTGAAAAAGCTGTTTTCTGGTATTTAAGGTTTTAGAATGCAAGGAACAGTG
AATTGGAGTTCGTCTTGTTATAATTAGCTTCTTGGGGTATCTTTAAATACTGTAGAAAAGAGGAAGGAAA
TAATAAATGGCTAAAATGAGAATATCACCGGAATTGAAAAAACTGATCGAAAAATACCGCTGCGTAAAAG
ATACGGAAGGAATGTCTCCTGCTAAGGTATATAAGCTGGTGGGAGAAAATGAAAACCTATATTTAAAAAT
GACGGACAGCCGGTATAAAGGGACCACCTATGATGTGGAACGGGAAAAGGACATGATGCTATGGCTGGAA
GGAAAGCTGCCTGTTCCAAAGGTCCTGCACTTTGAACGGCATGATGGCTGGAGCAATCTGCTCATGAGTG
AGGCCGATGGCGTCCTTTGCTCGGAAGAGTATGAAGATGAACAAAGCCCTGAAAAGATTATCGAGCTGTA
TGCGGAGTGCATCAGGCTCTTTCACTCCATCGACATATCGGATTGTCCCTATACGAATAGCTTAGACAGC
CGCTTAGCCGAATTGGATTACTTACTGAATAACGATCTGGCCGATGTGGATTGCGAAAACTGGGAAGAAG
ACACTCCATTTAAAGATCCGCGCGAGCTGTATGATTTTTTAAAGACGGAAAAGCCCGAAGAGGAACTTGT
CTTTTCCCACGGCGACCTGGGAGACAGCAACATCTTTGTGAAAGATGGCAAAGTAAGTGGCTTTATTGAT
CTTGGGAGAAGCGGCAGGGCGGACAAGTGGTATGACATTGCCTTCTGCGTCCGGTCGATCAGGGAGGATA
TCGGGGAAGAACAGTATGTCGAGCTATTTTTTGACTTACTGGGGATCAAGCCTGATTGGGAGAAAATAAA
ATATTATATTTTACTGGATGAATTGTTTTAGTACCTAGAATGCATGACCAAAATCCCTTAACGTGAGTTT
TCGTTCCACTGAGCGTCAGACCCCGTAGAAAAGATCAAAGGATCTTCTTGAGATCCTTTTTTTCTGCGCG
TAATCTGCTGCTTGCAAACAAAAAAACCACCGCTACCAGCGGTGGTTTGTTTGCCGGATCAAGAGCTACC
AACTCTTTTTCCGAAGGTAACTGGCTTCAGCAGAGCGCAGATACCAAATACTGTCCTTCTAGTGTAGCCG
TAGTTAGGCCACCACTTCAAGAACTCTGTAGCACCGCCTACATACCTCGCTCTGCTAATCCTGTTACCAG
TGGCTGCTGCCAGTGGCGATAAGTCGTGTCTTACCGGGTTGGACTCAAGACGATAGTTACCGGATAAGGC
GCAGCGGTCGGGCTGAACGGGGGGTTCGTGCACACAGCCCAGCTTGGAGCGAACGACCTACACCGAACTG
AGATACCTACAGCGTGAGCTATGAGAAAGCGCCACGCTTCCCGAAGGGAGAAAGGCGGACAGGTATCCGG
TAAGCGGCAGGGTCGGAACAGGAGAGCGCACGAGGGAGCTTCCAGGGGGAAACGCCTGGTATCTTTATAG
TCCTGTCGGGTTTCGCCACCTCTGACTTGAGCGTCGATTTTTGTGATGCTCGTCAGGGGGGCGGAGCCTA
TGGAAAAACGCCAGCAACGCGGCCTTTTTACGGTTCCTGGCCTTTTGCTGGCCTTTTGCTCACATGTTCT
TTCCTGCGTTATCCCCTGATTCTGTGGATAACCGTATTACCGCCTTTGAGTGAGCTGATACCGCTCGCCG
CAGCCGAACGACCGAGCGCAGCGAGTCAGTGAGCGAGGAAGCGGAAGAGCGCCTGATGCGGTATTTTCTC
CTTACGCATCTGTGCGGTATTTCACACCGCATATGGTGCACTCTCAGTACAATCTGCTCTGATGCCGCAT
AGTTAAGCCAGTATACACTCCGCTATCGCTACGTGACTGGGTCATGGCTGCGCCCCGACACCCGCCAACA
CCCGCTGACGCGCCCTGACGGGCTTGTCTGCTCCCGGCATCCGCTTACAGACAAGCTGTGACCGTCTCCG
GGAGCTGCATGTGTCAGAGGTTTTCACCGTCATCACCGAAACGCGCGAGGCAGGGTGCCTTGATGTGGGC
GCCGGCGGTCGAGTGGCGACGGCGCGGCTTGTCCGCGCCCTGGTAGATTGCCTGGCCGTAGGCCAGCCAT
TTTTGAGCGGCCAGCGGCCGCGATAGGCCGACGCGAAGCGGCGGGGCGTAGGGAGCGCAGCGACCGAAGG
GTAGGCGCTTTTTGCAGCTCTTCGGCTGTGCGCTGGCCAGACAGTTATGCACAGGCCAGGCGGGTTTTAA
GAGTTTTAATAAGTTTTAAAGAGTTTTAGGCGGAAAAATCGCCTTTTTTCTCTTTTATATCAGTCACTTA
CATGTGTGACCGGTTCCCAATGTACGGCTTTGGGTTCCCAATGTACGGGTTCCGGTTCCCAATGTACGGC
TTTGGGTTCCCAATGTACGTGCTATCCACAGGAAACAGACCTTTTCGACCTTTTTCCCCTGCTAGGGCAA
TTTGCCCTAGCATCTGCTCCGTACATTAGGAACCGGCGGATGCTTCGCCCTCGATCAGGTTGCGGTAGCG
CATGACTAGGATCGGGCCAGCCTGCCCCGCCTCCTCCTTCAAATCGTACTCCGGCAGGTCATTTGACCCG
ATCAGCTTGCGCACGGTGAAACAGAACTTCTTGAACTCTCCGGCGCTGCCACTGCGTTCGTAGATCGTCT
TGAACAACCATCTGGCTTCTGCCTTGCCTGCGGCGCGGCGTGCCAGGCGGTAGAGAAAACGGCCGATGCC
GGGATCGATCAAAAAGTAATCGGGGTGAACCGTCAGCACGTCCGGGTTCTTGCCTTCTGTGATCTCGCGG
TACATCCAATCAGCTAGCTCGATCTCGATGTACTCCGGCCGCCCGGTTTCGCTCTTTACGATCTTGTAGC
GGCTAATCAAGGCTTCACCCTCGGATACCGTCACCAGGCGGCCGTTCTTGGCCTTCTTCGTACGCTGCAT
GGCAACGTGCGTGGTGTTTAACCGAATGCAGGTTTCTACCAGGTCGTCTTTCTGCTTTCCGCCATCGGCT
CGCCGGCAGAACTTGAGTACGTCCGCAACGTGTGGACGGAACACGCGGCCGGGCTTGTCTCCCTTCCCTT
CCCGGTATCGGTTCATGGATTCGGTTAGATGGGAAACCGCCATCAGTACCAGGTCGTAATCCCACACACT
GGCCATGCCGGCCGGCCCTGCGGAAACCTCTACGTGCCCGTCTGGAAGCTCGTAGCGGATCACCTCGCCA
GCTCGTCGGTCACGCTTCGACAGACGGAAAACGGCCACGTCCATGATGCTGCGACTATCGCGGGTGCCCA
CGTCATAGAGCATCGGAACGAAAAAATCTGGTTGCTCGTCGCCCTTGGGCGGCTTCCTAATCGACGGCGC
ACCGGCTGCCGGCGGTTGCCGGGATTCTTTGCGGATTCGATCAGCGGCCGCTTGCCACGATTCACCGGGG
CGTGCTTCTGCCTCGATGCGTTGCCGCTGGGCGGCCTGCGCGGCCTTCAACTTCTCCACCAGGTCATCAC
CCAGCGCCGCGCCGATTTGTACCGGGCCGGATGGTTTGCGACCGCTCACGCCGATTCCTCGGGCTTGGGG
GTTCCAGTGCCATTGCAGGGCCGGCAGGCAACCCAGCCGCTTACGCCTGGCCAACCGCCCGTTCCTCCAC
ACATGGGGCATTCCACGGCGTCGGTGCCTGGTTGTTCTTGATTTTCCATGCCGCCTCCTTTAGCCGCTAA
AATTCATCTACTCATTTATTCATTTGCTCATTTACTCTGGTAGCTGCGCGATGTATTCAGATAGCAGCTC
GGTAATGGTCTTGCCTTGGCGTACCGCGTACATCTTCAGCTTGGTGTGATCCTCCGCCGGCAACTGAAAG
TTGACCCGCTTCATGGCTGGCGTGTCTGCCAGGCTGGCCAACGTTGCAGCCTTGCTGCTGCGTGCGCTCG
GACGGCCGGCACTTAGCGTGTTTGTGCTTTTGCTCATTTTCTCTTTACCTCATTAACTCAAATGAGTTTT
GATTTAATTTCAGCGGCCAGCGCCTGGACCTCGCGGGCAGCGTCGCCCTCGGGTTCTGATTCAAGAACGG
TTGTGCCGGCGGCGGCAGTGCCTGGGTAGCTCACGCGCTGCGTGATACGGGACTCAAGAATGGGCAGCTC
GTACCCGGCCAGCGCCTCGGCAACCTCACCGCCGATGCGCGTGCCTTTGATCGCCCGCGACACGACAAAG
GCCGCTTGTAGCCTTCCATCCGTGACCTCAATGCGCTGCTTAACCAGCTCCACCAGGTCGGCGGTGGCCC
ATATGTCGTAAGGGCTTGGCTGCACCGGAATCAGCACGAAGTCGGCTGCCTTGATCGCGGACACAGCCAA
GTCCGCCGCCTGGGGCGCTCCGTCGATCACTACGAAGTCGCGCCGGCCGATGGCCTTCACGTCGCGGTCA
ATCGTCGGGCGGTCGATGCCGACAACGGTTAGCGGTTGATCTTCCCGCACGGCCGCCCAATCGCGGGCAC
TGCCCTGGGGATCGGAATCGACTAACAGAACATCGGCCCCGGCGAGTTGCAGGGCGCGGGCTAGATGGGT
TGCGATGGTCGTCTTGCCTGACCCGCCTTTCTGGTTAAGTACAGCGATAACCTTCATGCGTTCCCCTTGC
GTATTTGTTTATTTACTCATCGCATCATATACGCAGCGACCGCATGACGCAAGCTGTTTTACTCAAATAC
ACATCACCTTTTTAGACGGCGGCGCTCGGTTTCTTCAGCGGCCAAGCTGGCCGGCCAGGCCGCCAGCTTG
GCATCAGACAAACCGGCCAGGATTTCATGCAGCCGCACGGTTGAGACGTGCGCGGGCGGCTCGAACACGT
ACCCGGCCGCGATCATCTCCGCCTCGATCTCTTCGGTAATGAAAAACGGTTCGTCCTGGCCGTCCTGGTG
CGGTTTCATGCTTGTTCCTCTTGGCGTTCATTCTCGGCGGCCGCCAGGGCGTCGGCCTCGGTCAATGCGT
CCTCACGGAAGGCACCGCGCCGCCTGGCCTCGGTGGGCGTCACTTCCTCGCTGCGCTCAAGTGCGCGGTA
CAGGGTCGAGCGATGCACGCCAAGCAGTGCAGCCGCCTCTTTCACGGTGCGGCCTTCCTGGTCGATCAGC
TCGCGGGCGTGCGCGATCTGTGCCGGGGTGAGGGTAGGGCGGGGGCCAAACTTCACGCCTCGGGCCTTGG
CGGCCTCGCGCCCGCTCCGGGTGCGGTCGATGATTAGGGAACGCTCGAACTCGGCAATGCCGGCGAACAC
GGTCAACACCATGCGGCCGGCCGGCGTGGTGGTGTCGGCCCACGGCTCTGCCAGGCTACGCAGGCCCGCG
CCGGCCTCCTGGATGCGCTCGGCAATGTCCAGTAGGTCGCGGGTGCTGCGGGCCAGGCGGTCTAGCCTGG
TCACTGTCACAACGTCGCCAGGGCGTAGGTGGTCAAGCATCCTGGCCAGCTCCGGGCGGTCGCGCCTGGT
GCCGGTGATCTTCTCGGAAAACAGCTTGGTGCAGCCGGCCGCGTGCAGTTCGGCCCGTTGGTTGGTCAAG
TCCTGGTCGTCGGTGCTGACGCGGGCATAGCCCAGCAGGCCAGCGGCGGCGCTCTTGTTCATGGCGTAAT
GTCTCCGGTTCTAGTCGCAAGTATTCTACTTTATGCGACTAAAACACGCGACAAGAAAACGCCAGGAAAA
GGGCAGGGCGGCAGCCTGTCGCGTAACTTAGGACTTGTGCGACATGTCGTTTTCAGAAGACGGCTGCACT
GAACGTCAGAAGCCGACTGCACTATAGCAGCGGAGGGGTTGGATCAAAGTACTTTGATCCCGAGGGGAAC
CCTGTGGTTGGCATGCACATACAAATGGACGAACGGATAAACCTTTTCACGCCCTTTTAAATATCCGATT
ATTCTAATAAACGCTCTTTTCTCTTAGGTTTACCCGCCAATATATCCTGTCAAACACTGATAGTTTAAAC
TGAAGGCGGGAAACGACAATCTGATCCAAGCTCAAGCTGCTCTAGCATTCGCCATTCAGGCTGCGCAACT
GTTGGGAAGGGCGATCGGTGCGGGCCTCTTCGCTATTACGCCAGCTGGCGAAAGGGGGATGTGCTGCAAG
GCGATTAAGTTGGGTAACGCCAGGGTTTTCCCAGTCACGACGTTGTAAAACGACGGCCAGTG
